>Addgene plasmid #47596 | pcDNA3.1-hPMCA4b-D672E | addgene partial sequence | sequence record 69564 | hPMCA4-F1 5'-ATGGTACGCACTGTCATCGA-3'
TCTGCATAGCTTACCGGGACTTCGATGACACAGAGCCCTCTTGGGACAATGAGAATGAGATCCTCACCGA
ACTGACCTGTATCGCGGTGGTGGGCATTGAGGAGCCTGTGCGCCCAGAGGTGCCAGATGCTATTGCCAAA
TGCAAACAAGCTGGCATTACTGTCAGAATGGTGACAGGTGACAACATCAACACAGCCCGGGCCATTGCCA
CCAAATGTGGCATTCTGACACCTGGGGATGACTTCCTGTGCTTAGAAGGCAAAGAATTCAACCGGCTCAT
CCGCAACGAGAAAGGCGAGGTAGAGCAAGAAAAGCTGGACAAGATCTGGCCTAAGCTTCGGGTCCTGGCG
CGATCTTCTCCCACTGACAAGCACACCCTGGTGAAAGGCATAATTGACAGCACTGTTGGGGAACACCGGC
AGGTCGTGGCTGTCACTGGTGATGGCACAAATGACGGGCCTGCTCTGAAGAAAGCGGATGTTGGTTTTGC
CATGGGCATCGCAGGCACAGATGTAGCAAAGGAGGCTTCAGACATCATCCTAACAGATGACAACTTCACC
AGCATTGTGAAGGCAGTGATGTGGGGACGAAATGTCTATGACAGCATCTCCAAGTTCCTGCAGTTCCAGC
TCACTGTCAATGTGGTGGCCGTGATTGTAGCCTTCACTGGAGCCTGTATCACTCAGGATTCCCCATTGAA
AGCTGTGCAGATGTTGTGGGTTAATCTGATCATGGACACTTTTGCTTCATTGGCCCTGGCCACAGAGCCC
CCTACGGAATCTCTGTTGAAGCGGCGCCCCTATGGCCGAAATAAGCCTCTGATCTCACGCACTAT
