>Addgene plasmid #47596 | pcDNA3.1-hPMCA4b-D672E | addgene partial sequence | sequence record 69587 | CMV-F 5'-CGCAAATGGGCGGTAGGCGTG-3'
ACCGTCAGAATTAATTCAGATCCCTCGACCATGACGAACCCATCAGACCGTGTCTTGCCTGCCAACTCGA
TGGCCGAGAGCCGTGAAGGGGACTTTGGCTGCACAGTAATGGAACTGAGGAAGCTCATGGAGCTGCGTTC
GAGGGATGCACTGACCCAGATTAATGTCCACTATGGAGGTGTACAGAATCTCTGCAGTAGACTGAAAACC
TCCCCTGTGGAAGGTCTGTCTGGGAACCCTGCAGATCTGGAGAAACGTAGGCAGGTGTTTGGACACAACG
TGATCCCCCCCAAAAAGCCCAAGACTTTCTTAGAATTAGTGTGGGAAGCTCTTCAAGATGTCACGCTCAT
CATCCTGGAGATTGCAGCCATCATCTCCCTGGTCCTGTCCTTTTATCGCCCTGCTGGTGAAGAAAATGAA
CTGTGTGGTCAAGTCGCAACTACCCCAGAAGATGAAAATGAGGCACAAGCTGGCTGGATTGAGGGGGCAG
CCATCCTTTTCTCAGTGATCATCGTGGTGTTAGTGACTGCCTTTAATGATTGGAGCAAAGAGAAGCAATT
CCGGGGGCTGCAGTGCCGCATTGAACAGGAGCAAAAGTTCTCCATCATCCGAAACGGTCAACTCATCCAG
CTCCCTGTGGCTGAGATTGTGGTTGGTGATATTGCCCAAGTCAAATACGGTGATCTGCTGCCTGCAGATG
GAATCCTGATCCAAGGGAATGATCTGAAGATTGATGAGAGCTCTCTGACAGGGGAATCTGACCATGTCAA
GAAGTCCCTGGAC
