[The description below was written by a language model from this plasmid's Addgene catalogue record.]
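Description:
pcDNA3.1-hPMCA4b-D672E is a mammalian expression plasmid built on the commercial pcDNA3.1 backbone (about 5.4 kb without insert). It is maintained in E. coli as a high-copy plasmid under ampicillin selection. No feature table accompanies the record, so backbone elements beyond those listed are not documented here. The use of a BGH reverse sequencing primer is consistent with the bovine growth hormone polyadenylation signal that normally lies downstream of the cloning site in this vector family. The record does not mention any mammalian selection marker, epitope tag or reporter fusion, and the cloning method is listed as unknown.

The insert is the human plasma membrane calcium ATPase isoform 4, splice variant b (PMCA4b, encoded by ATP2B4), expressed from the strong constitutive CMV promoter. PMCA4 is a P-type ATPase that extrudes calcium from the cytosol across the plasma membrane. This version carries the point mutation D672E, a conservative aspartate-to-glutamate substitution that, according to the record, reduces ATPase activity to less than 10%.

The construct therefore provides a largely pump-deficient form of the full-length protein. The record does not state a specific purpose. Such a mutant is typically used in transfected mammalian cells alongside the wild-type pump as a control. The comparison helps distinguish effects that depend on calcium transport activity from those arising from the protein's presence, localisation or interactions with binding partners.
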