Addgene plasmid #47596: pcDNA3.1-hPMCA4b-D672E
Depositing lab: Emanuel Strehler. Depositing organization: Mayo Foundation for Medical Education and Research.
Backbone
  Vector backbone: pcDNA3.1
  Backbone manufacturer: Invitrogen
  Backbone size w/o insert (bp): 5400
  Vector type: Mammalian Expression
Growth in bacteria
  Bacterial resistance: Ampicillin, 100 μg/mL
  Growth temperature: 37°C
  Growth strain: DH5alpha
  Copy number: High Copy
Gene/Insert
  Gene/Insert name: PMCA4b-D672E (alt names: ATPase, Ca++ transporting, plasma membrane 4; ATP2B4)
  Species: H. sapiens (human)
  Mutation: D672E (reducing the ATPase activity to less than 10%)
  Entrez Gene: ATP2B4 (a.k.a. ATP2B2, MXRA1, PMCA4, PMCA4b, PMCA4x)
  Promoter: CMV
  Cloning method: Unknown
  Sequencing primers: 5′ CMV-F; 3′ BGHrev
Terms and licenses: Academic/Nonprofit Terms; Industry Terms: Not Available to Industry
How to cite: pcDNA3.1-hPMCA4b-D672E was a gift from Emanuel Strehler (Addgene plasmid # 47596 ; http://n2t.net/addgene:47596 ; RRID:Addgene_47596)
